>Addgene plasmid #42965 | I-AAAG | depositor partial sequence | sequence record 58230 | I-AAAG sequence 424 bps
CGTCTCCTGACCCCAGAGCAGGTCGTGGCAATCGCCTCCAACATTGGCGGGAAACAGGCACTCGAGACTG
TCCAGCGCCTGCTTCCCGTGCTGTGCCAAGCGCACGGACTCACCCCAGAGCAGGTCGTGGCAATCGCCTC
CAACATTGGCGGGAAACAGGCACTCGAGACTGTCCAGCGCCTGCTTCCCGTGCTGTGCCAAGCGCACGGC
CTCACCCCAGAGCAGGTCGTGGCAATCGCCTCCAACATTGGCGGGAAACAGGCACTCGAGACTGTCCAGC
GCCTGCTTCCCGTGCTGTGCCAAGCGCACGGATTAACCCCAGAGCAGGTCGTGGCAATCGCGAGCAATAA
CGGCGGAAAACAGGCTTTGGAAACGGTGCAGAGGCTCCTTCCAGTGCTGTGCCAAGCGCACGGCTTAAGA
GACG
