>Addgene plasmid #42965 | I-AAAG | addgene partial sequence | sequence record 60035 | M13-F20 5'-TGTAAAACGACGGCCAGT-3'
CTATAGGGCGAATTGGGCCCTCTAGATGCATGCTCGAGCGGCCGCCAGTGTGATGGATATCTGCAGAATT
CGCCCTTATATAGATGCCGTCCTAGCGCGTCTCCTGACCCCAGAGCAGGTCGTGGCAATCGCCTCCAACA
TTGGCGGGAAACAGGCACTCGAGACTGTCCAGCGCCTGCTTCCCGTGCTGTGCCAAGCGCACGGACTCAC
CCCAGAGCAGGTCGTGGCAATCGCCTCCAACATTGGCGGGAAACAGGCACTCGAGACTGTCCAGCGCCTG
CTTCCCGTGCTGTGCCAAGCGCACGGCCTCACCCCAGAGCAGGTCGTGGCAATCGCCTCCAACATTGGCG
GGAAACAGGCACTCGAGACTGTCCAGCGCCTGCTTCCCGTGCTGTGCCAAGCGCACGGATTAACCCCAGA
GCAGGTCGTGGCAATCGCGAGCAATAACGGCGGAAAACAGGCTTTGGAAACGGTGCAGAGGCTCCTTCCA
GTGCTGTGCCAAGCGCACGGCTTAAGAGACGTGGGCACAGGAAAGATACTTAAGGGCGAATTCCAGCACA
CTGGCGGCCGTTACTAGTGGATCCGAGCTCGGTACCAAGCTTGGCGTAATCATGGTCATAGCTGTTTCCT
GTGTGAAATTGTTATCCGCTCACAATTCCACACAACATACGAGCCGGAAGCATAAAGTGTAAAGCCTGGG
GTGCCTAATGAGTGAGCTAACTCACATTAATTGCGTTGCGCTCACTGCCCGCTTTCCAGTCGGGAAACCT
GTCGTGCCAGCTGCATTAATGAATCGGCCAACGCGCGGGGAGAGGCGGTTTGCGTATTGGGCGCTCTTCC
GCTTCCTCGCTCACTGACTCGCTGCGCTCGGTCGT
