[The description below was written by a language model from this plasmid's Addgene catalogue record.]
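Description:
I-AAAG is a bacterial cloning plasmid built on the commercial pCRII-TOPO backbone (about 4.0 kb without insert), carrying a 424 bp synthetic insert introduced by TOPO cloning. It is a high-copy plasmid maintained in E. coli and is selectable with both ampicillin and kanamycin, reflecting the two resistance markers of this backbone. The insert sits between the T7 and M13-reverse priming sites, which are the recorded sequencing primers and allow it to be verified from either side. No feature table is provided, so the internal organisation of the insert and the exact positions of backbone elements cannot be described from the record.

The plasmid was deposited in connection with a TALEN genome-editing system developed for generating human stem cell-based disease models. The record does not spell out what the insert encodes. However, its name, synthetic origin and size are consistent with a pre-assembled block of four TALE repeat modules whose repeat-variable diresidues recognise the bases A, A, A and G, with the "I" prefix plausibly marking its position class within a library of such multimers. This is an inference, not a stated fact.

On that reading, the construct is a storage and propagation vector, not an expression vector. No eukaryotic promoter, nuclease domain, tag or reporter is recorded. The insert would be excised or amplified and joined with other multimer blocks to build a full TALE DNA-binding array in a separate TALEN destination vector. Its typical use would therefore be as one library component in the modular assembly of custom TALENs for targeted genome editing.
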