Addgene plasmid #42965: I-AAAG
Depositing lab: Chad Cowan & Kiran Musunuru. Depositing organization: Harvard University. Publication: A TALEN Genome-Editing System for Generating Human Stem Cell-Based Disease Models. Ding Q, Lee YK, Schaefer EA, Peters DT, Veres A, Kim K, Kuperwasser N, Motola DL, Meissner TB, Hendriks WT, Trevisan M, Gupta RM, Moisan A, Banks E, Friesen M, Schinzel RT, Xia F, Tang A, Xia Y, Figueroa E, Wann A, Ahfeldt T, Daheron L, Zhang F, Rubin LL, Peng LF, Chung RT, Musunuru K, Cowan CA. Cell Stem Cell. 2012 Dec 12. pii: S1934-5909(12)00645-5. doi: 10.1016/j.stem.2012.11.011. PubMed 23246482.
Backbone
  Vector backbone: pCRII-TOPO
  Backbone manufacturer: Invitrogen
  Backbone size w/o insert (bp): 3973
  Vector type: Bacterial Cloning
Growth in bacteria
  Bacterial resistance: Ampicillin and Kanamycin, 100 & 50 μg/mL
  Growth temperature: 37°C
  Growth strain: Top10
  Copy number: High Copy
Gene/Insert
  Gene/Insert name: I-AAAG
  Species: Synthetic
  Insert size (bp): 424
  Cloning method: TOPO Cloning
  Sequencing primers: 5′ T7; 3′ M13-rev
Terms and licenses: Academic/Nonprofit Terms; Industry Terms: Not Available to Industry
How to cite: I-AAAG was a gift from Chad Cowan & Kiran Musunuru (Addgene plasmid # 42965 ; http://n2t.net/addgene:42965 ; RRID:Addgene_42965)
